>Addgene plasmid #229406 | FLAG-MKI-MUT-P2A-GFP | addgene full sequence | sequence record 457135 | Addgene NGS Result
TTAATGTAGTCTTATGCAATACTCTTGTAGTCTTGCAACATGGTAACGATGAGTTAGCAACATGCCTTAC
AAGGAGAGAAAAAGCACCGTGCATGCCGATTGGTGGAAGTAAGGTGGTACGATCGTGCCTTATTAGGAAG
GCAACAGACGGGTCTGACATGGATTGGACGAACCACTGAATTGCCGCATTGCAGAGATATTGTATTTAAG
TGCCTAGCTCGATACATAAACGGGTCTCTCTGGTTAGACCAGATCTGAGCCTGGGAGCTCTCTGGCTAAC
TAGGGAACCCACTGCTTAAGCCTCAATAAAGCTTGCCTTGAGTGCTTCAAGTAGTGTGTGCCCGTCTGTT
GTGTGACTCTGGTAACTAGAGATCCCTCAGACCCTTTTAGTCAGTGTGGAAAATCTCTAGCAGTGGCGCC
CGAACAGGGACTTGAAAGCGAAAGGGAAACCAGAGGAGCTCTCTCGACGCAGGACTCGGCTTGCTGAAGC
GCGCACGGCAAGAGGCGAGGGGCGGCGACTGGTGAGTACGCCAAAAATTTTGACTAGCGGAGGCTAGAAG
GAGAGAGATGGGTGCGAGAGCGTCAGTATTAAGCGGGGGAGAATTAGATCGCGATGGGAAAAAATTCGGT
TAAGGCCAGGGGGAAAGAAAAAATATAAATTAAAACATATAGTATGGGCAAGCAGGGAGCTAGAACGATT
CGCAGTTAATCCTGGCCTGTTAGAAACATCAGAAGGCTGTAGACAAATACTGGGACAGCTACAACCATCC
CTTCAGACAGGATCAGAAGAACTTAGATCATTATATAATACAGTAGCAACCCTCTATTGTGTGCATCAAA
GGATAGAGATAAAAGACACCAAGGAAGCTTTAGACAAGATAGAGGAAGAGCAAAACAAAAGTAAGACCAC
CGCACAGCAAGCGGCCGCTGATCTTCAGACCTGGAGGAGGAGATATGAGGGACAATTGGAGAAGTGAATT
ATATAAATATAAAGTAGTAAAAATTGAACCATTAGGAGTAGCACCCACCAAGGCAAAGAGAAGAGTGGTG
CAGAGAGAAAAAAGAGCAGTGGGAATAGGAGCTTTGTTCCTTGGGTTCTTGGGAGCAGCAGGAAGCACTA
TGGGCGCAGCGTCAATGACGCTGACGGTACAGGCCAGACAATTATTGTCTGGTATAGTGCAGCAGCAGAA
CAATTTGCTGAGGGCTATTGAGGCGCAACAGCATCTGTTGCAACTCACAGTCTGGGGCATCAAGCAGCTC
CAGGCAAGAATCCTGGCTGTGGAAAGATACCTAAAGGATCAACAGCTCCTGGGGATTTGGGGTTGCTCTG
GAAAACTCATTTGCACCACTGCTGTGCCTTGGAATGCTAGTTGGAGTAATAAATCTCTGGAACAGATTTG
GAATCACACGACCTGGATGGAGTGGGACAGAGAAATTAACAATTACACAAGCTTAATACACTCCTTAATT
GAAGAATCGCAAAACCAGCAAGAAAAGAATGAACAAGAATTATTGGAATTAGATAAATGGGCAAGTTTGT
GGAATTGGTTTAACATAACAAATTGGCTGTGGTATATAAAATTATTCATAATGATAGTAGGAGGCTTGGT
AGGTTTAAGAATAGTTTTTGCTGTACTTTCTATAGTGAATAGAGTTAGGCAGGGATATTCACCATTATCG
TTTCAGACCCACCTCCCAACCCCGAGGGGACCCAGACCACAATTTTAAAAGAAAAGGGGGGATTGGGGGG
TACAGTGCAGGGGAAAGAATAGTAGACATAATAGCAACAGACATACAAACTAAAGAATTACAAAAACAAA
TTACAAAAATTCAAAATTTTCGGGTTTATTACAGGGACAGCAGAGATCCACTTTGGCGCCGGCTCGAGTG
GCTCCGGTGCCCGTCAGTGGGCAGAGCGCACATCGCCCACAGTCCCCGAGAAGTTGGGGGGAGGGGTCGG
CAATTGAACCGGTGCCTAGAGAAGGTGGCGCGGGGTAAACTGGGAAAGTGATGTCGTGTACTGGCTCCGC
CTTTTTCCCGAGGGTGGGGGAGAACCGTATATAAGTGCAGTAGTCGCCGTGAACGTTCTTTTTCGCAACG
GGTTTGCCGCCAGAACACAGGTGTCGTGACGCGGGATCCGCCACCATGGATTACAAAGACGATGACGATA
AGAATAATAACAACAATGGGTTGAAGAATTCCACAGAACCTATTTACGCTAAAGTAAACAAGAAGAAGAC
AGGGCAGGTAGCATCTCCGGAGGAACCTATATATACGCAAGTGGCAAAGAAGGTGAACGCTAAGATAGAT
CGGCTGAACCAAATCGCAAGCGGTCTTGGAGGCGTTGGTCAGGCCGCTGGCTTTCCACTTAAGCGGCATG
ATAAGGTAGATGATGGGAGTAAAGTAGGTCTCTCCGCTAGCCCCGAGCCGATCTATGCGACAATCGACGA
TCTTGGAGGTCCGTTTCCGCTTAAACGACACGACAAAGTGGATGACGGGAGCAAAGTCGGTCGGAGTCGC
AACCAGGAATTGGCACAAAAAATCGATAATCTGAATCAAGCTGTAAGCGAGGCGAAAGCTGGTTTTTTTG
GCAACCTGGAACAAACGATAGATAAGCTGAAAGATAGTACCAAGAAGAACGTCATGAATCTTTATGTGGA
GTCTGCCAAGAAGGTGCCAGCTTCACTCTCAGCAAAATTGGATAATTACGCGATCAATTCTCACACTAGA
ATAAATTCTAATATACAAAACGGTGCCATAAATGAGAAAGCTACAGGGATGTTGACGCAGAAGAATCCAG
AATGGTTGAAGCTTGTTAACGATAAGATCGTGGCAGCTAGCGGCAGCGGCGCCACCAACTTCAGCCTGCT
GAAGCAGGCCGGCGACGTGGAGGAGAACCCCGGCCCCATGGTGAGCAAGGGCGAGGAGCTGTTCACCGGG
GTGGTGCCCATCCTGGTCGAGCTGGACGGCGACGTAAACGGCCACAAGTTCAGCGTGTCCGGCGAGGGCG
AGGGCGATGCCACCTACGGCAAGCTGACCCTGAAGTTCATCTGCACCACCGGCAAGCTGCCCGTGCCCTG
GCCCACCCTCGTGACCACCCTGACCTACGGCGTGCAGTGCTTCAGCCGCTACCCCGACCACATGAAGCAG
CACGACTTCTTCAAGTCCGCCATGCCCGAAGGCTACGTCCAGGAGCGCACCATCTTCTTCAAGGACGACG
GCAACTACAAGACCCGCGCCGAGGTGAAGTTCGAGGGCGACACCCTGGTGAACCGCATCGAGCTGAAGGG
CATCGACTTCAAGGAGGACGGCAACATCCTGGGGCACAAGCTGGAGTACAACTACAACAGCCACAACGTC
TATATCATGGCCGACAAGCAGAAGAACGGCATCAAGGTGAACTTCAAGATCCGCCACAACATCGAGGACG
GCAGCGTGCAGCTCGCCGACCACTACCAGCAGAACACCCCCATCGGCGACGGCCCCGTGCTGCTGCCCGA
CAACCACTACCTGAGCACCCAGTCCGCCCTGAGCAAAGACCCCAACGAGAAGCGCGATCACATGGTCCTG
CTGGAGTTCGTGACCGCCGCCGGGATCACTCTCGGCATGGACGAGCTGTACAAGGCTAGCGGCAGCGGCG
CCACCAACTTCAGCCTGCTGAAGCAGGCCGGCGACGTGGAGGAGAACCCCGGCCCCATGAAGACCTTCAA
CATCTCTCAGCAGGACCTTGAGCTGGTGGAAGTTGCCACTGAGAAAATCACCATGCTCTATGAGGACAAC
AAGCACCATGTTGGTGCTGCCATCAGGACCAAGACAGGAGAAATCATCTCTGCTGTCCACATTGAAGCCT
ACATTGGCAGGGTCACTGTGTGTGCAGAGGCCATTGCCATTGGGTCTGCAGTCTCCAATGGGCAGAAGGA
CTTTGACACCATTGTGGCTGTGAGGCACCCCTACAGTGATGAGGTGGACAGGTCCATCAGAGTGGTGTCC
CCCTGTGGCATGTGCAGGGAGCTCATCTCAGACTATGCCCCTGATTGCTTTGTTCTGATTGAGATGAATG
GCAAGCTGGTCAAGACAACCATTGAGGAGCTGATTCCACTGAAATACACCAGAAACTAAACGCGTTAAGT
CGACAATCAACCTCTGGATTACAAAATTTGTGAAAGATTGACTGGTATTCTTAACTATGTTGCTCCTTTT
ACGCTATGTGGATACGCTGCTTTAATGCCTTTGTATCATGCTATTGCTTCCCGTATGGCTTTCATTTTCT
CCTCCTTGTATAAATCCTGGTTGCTGTCTCTTTATGAGGAGTTGTGGCCCGTTGTCAGGCAACGTGGCGT
GGTGTGCACTGTGTTTGCTGACGCAACCCCCACTGGTTGGGGCATTGCCACCACCTGTCAGCTCCTTTCC
GGGACTTTCGCTTTCCCCCTCCCTATTGCCACGGCGGAACTCATCGCCGCCTGCCTTGCCCGCTGCTGGA
CAGGGGCTCGGCTGTTGGGCACTGACAATTCCGTGGTGTTGTCGGGGAAATCATCGTCCTTTCCTTGGCT
GCTCGCCTGTGTTGCCACCTGGATTCTGCGCGGGACGTCCTTCTGCTACGTCCCTTCGGCCCTCAATCCA
GCGGACCTTCCTTCCCGCGGCCTGCTGCCGGCTCTGCGGCCTCTTCCGCGTCTTCGCCTTCGCCCTCAGA
CGAGTCGGATCTCCCTTTGGGCCGCCTCCCCGCGTCGACTTTAAGACCAATGACTTACAAGGCAGCTGTA
GATCTTAGCCACTTTTTAAAAGAAAAGGGGGGACTGGAAGGGCTAATTCACTCCCAACGAAGACAAGATC
TGCTTTTTGCTTGTACTGGGTCTCTCTGGTTAGACCAGATCTGAGCCTGGGAGCTCTCTGGCTAACTAGG
GAACCCACTGCTTAAGCCTCAATAAAGCTTGCCTTGAGTGCTTCAAGTAGTGTGTGCCCGTCTGTTGTGT
GACTCTGGTAACTAGAGATCCCTCAGACCCTTTTAGTCAGTGTGGAAAATCTCTAGCAGTACGTATAGTA
GTTCATGTCATCTTATTATTCAGTATTTATAACTTGCAAAGAAATGAATATCAGAGAGTGAGAGGAACTT
GTTTATTGCAGCTTATAATGGTTACAAATAAAGCAATAGCATCACAAATTTCACAAATAAAGCATTTTTT
TCACTGCATTCTAGTTGTGGTTTGTCCAAACTCATCAATGTATCTTATCATGTCTGGCTCTAGCTATCCC
GCCCCTAACTCCGCCCATCCCGCCCCTAACTCCGCCCAGTTCCGCCCATTCTCCGCCCCATGGCTGACTA
ATTTTTTTTATTTATGCAGAGGCCGAGGCCGCCTCGGCCTCTGAGCTATTCCAGAAGTAGTGAGGAGGCT
TTTTTGGAGGCCTAGGGACGTACCCAATTCGCCCTATAGTGAGTCGTATTACGCGCGCTCACTGGCCGTC
GTTTTACAACGTCGTGACTGGGAAAACCCTGGCGTTACCCAACTTAATCGCCTTGCAGCACATCCCCCTT
TCGCCAGCTGGCGTAATAGCGAAGAGGCCCGCACCGATCGCCCTTCCCAACAGTTGCGCAGCCTGAATGG
CGAATGGG
[124 nt withheld, positions 5609-5732]
C
[91 nt withheld, positions 5734-5824]
A
[49 nt withheld, positions 5826-5874]
CCTTTGACGTTGGAGTCCACGTTCTTT
[37 nt withheld, positions 5902-5938]
ACCCTATCTCGGTCTATTCTTTTGATTTATAAGGGATTTTGCCGATTTCGGCCTATTGGTTAAAAAATGA
GCTGATTTAACAAAAATTTAACGCGAATTTTAACAAAATATTAACGCTTACAATTTAGGTGGCACTTTTC
GGGGAAATGTGCGCGGAACCCCTATTTGTTTATTTTTCTAAATACATTCAAATATGTATCCGCTCATGAG
ACAATAACCCTGATAAATGCTTCAATAATATTGAAAAAGGAAGAGTATGAGTATTCAACATTTCCGTGTC
GCCCTTATTCCCTTTTTTGCGGCATTTTGCCTTCCTGTTTTTGCTCACCCAGAAACGCTGGTGAAAGTAA
AAGATGCTGAAGATCAGTTGGGTGCACGAGTGGGTTACATCGAACTGGATCTCAACAGCGGTAAGATCCT
TGAGAGTTTTCGCCCCGAAGAACGTTTTCCAATGATGAGCACTTTTAAAGTTCTGCTATGTGGCGCGGTA
TTATCCCGTATTGACGCCGGGCAAGAGCAACTCGGTCGCCGCATACACTATTCTCAGAATGACTTGGTTG
AGTACTCACCAGTCACAGAAAAGCATCTTACGGATGGCATGACAGTAAGAGAATTATGCAGTGCTGCCAT
AACCATGAGTGATAACACTGCGGCCAACTTACTTCTGACAACGATCGGAGGACCGAAGGAGCTAACCGCT
TTTTTGCACAACATGGGGGATCATGTAACTCGCCTTGATCGTTGGGAACCGGAGCTGAATGAAGCCATAC
CAAACGACGAGCGTGACACCACGATGCCTGTAGCAATGGCAACAACGTTGCGCAAACTATTAACTGGCGA
ACTACTTACTCTAGCTTCCCGGCAACAATTAATAGACTGGATGGAGGCGGATAAAGTTGCAGGACCACTT
CTGCGCTCGGCCCTTCCGGCTGGCTGGTTTATTGCTGATAAATCTGGAGCCGGTGAGCGTGGGTCTCGCG
GTATCATTGCAGCACTGGGGCCAGATGGTAAGCCCTCCCGTATCGTAGTTATCTACACGACGGGGAGTCA
GGCAACTATGGATGAACGAAATAGACAGATCGCTGAGATAGGTGCCTCACTGATTAAGCATTGGTAACTG
TCAGACCAAGTTTACTCATATATACTTTAGATTGATTTAAAACTTCATTTTTAATTTAAAAGGATCTAGG
TGAAGATCCTTTTTGATAATCTCATGACCAAAATCCCTTAACGTGAGTTTTCGTTCCACTGAGCGTCAGA
CCCCGTAGAAAAGATCAAAGGATCTTCTTGAGATCCTTTTTTTCTGCGCGTAATCTGCTGCTTGCAAACA
AAAAAACCACCGCTACCAGCGGTGGTTTGTTTGCCGGATCAAGAGCTACCAACTCTTTTTCCGAAGGTAA
CTGGCTTCAGCAGAGCGCAGATACCAAATACTGTTCTTCTAGTGTAGCCGTAGTTAGGCCACCACTTCAA
GAACTCTGTAGCACCGCCTACATACCTCGCTCTGCTAATCCTGTTACCAGTGGCTGCTGCCAGTGGCGAT
AAGTCGTGTCTTACCGGGTTGGACTCAAGACGATAGTTACCGGATAAGGCGCAGCGGTCGGGCTGAACGG
GGGGTTCGTGCACACAGCCCAGCTTGGAGCGAACGACCTACACCGAACTGAGATACCTACAGCGTGAGCT
ATGAGAAAGCGCCACGCTTCCCGAAGGGAGAAAGGCGGACAGGTATCCGGTAAGCGGCAGGGTCGGAACA
GGAGAGCGCACGAGGGAGCTTCCAGGGGGAAACGCCTGGTATCTTTATAGTCCTGTCGGGTTTCGCCACC
TCTGACTTGAGCGTCGATTTTTGTGATGCTCGTCAGGGGGGCGGAGCCTATGGAAAAACGCCAGCAACGC
GGCCTTTTTACGGTTCCTGGCCTTTTGCTGGCCTTTTGCTCACATGTTCTTTCCTGCGTTATCCCCTGAT
TCTGTGGATAACCGTATTACCGCCTTTGAGTGAGCTGATACCGCTCGCCGCAGCCGAACGACCGAGCGCA
GCGAGTCAGTGAGCGAGGAAGCGGAAGAGCGCCCAATACGCAAACCGCCTCTCCCCGCGCGTTGGCCGAT
TCATTAATGCAGCTGGCACGACAGGTTTCCCGACTGGAAAGCGGGCAGTGAGCGCAACGCAATTAATGTG
AGTTAGCTCACTCATTAGGCACCCCAGGCTTTACACTTTATGCTTCCGGCTCGTATGTTGTGTGGAATTG
TGAGCGGATAACAATTTCACACAGGAAACAGCTATGACCATGATTACGCCAAGCGCGCAATTAACCCTCA
CTAAAGGGAACAAAAGCTGGAGCTGCAAGC
Features (pLannotate 1.2.2; 27 found; start..end, strand, type, name):
      5..231     +  promoter       RSV promoter: Rous sarcoma virus enhancer/promoter
    232..412     +  LTR            5' LTR (truncated): truncated 5' long terminal repeat (LTR) from HIV-1
    459..584     +  misc_feature   HIV-1 Ψ: packaging signal of human immunodeficiency virus type 1
    568..931     +  CDS            HIV-1 gag (fragment): gag protein from human immunodeficiency virus 1; gag
   1077..1310    +  misc_feature   RRE: The Rev response element (RRE) of HIV-1 allows for Rev-dependent mRNA export from the nucleus to the cytoplasm.
   1687..1713    +  CDS            Rev (fragment): human immunodeficiency virus 1 (HIV-1) Rev protein; rev; enhances nuclear export of unspliced and incompletely spliced viral mRNAs
   1723..1840    +  misc_feature   cPPT/CTS: central polypurine tract and central termination sequence of HIV-1
   1909..2120    +  promoter       EF-1α core promoter: core promoter for human elongation factor EF-1α
   2188..2835    +  CDS            cagA (fragment): CAGA_HELPY - Also known as cag26, cai. Experimental evidence at protein level: Swiss-Prot protein existence level 1. May be necessary for the transcription, folding, export, or function of the cytotoxin. From Helicobacter pylori (strain ATCC 700392 / 26695) (Campylobacter pylori).
   2908..3624    +  CDS            EGFP: EGFP is a basic (constitutively fluorescent) green fluorescent protein published in 1996, derived from Aequorea victoria. It is reported to be a rapidly-maturing weak dimer with moderate acid sensitivity.
   3697..4116    +  CDS            bsr: BSR_BACCE - Experimental evidence at protein level: Swiss-Prot protein existence level 1. Catalyzes the deamination of the cytosine moiety of the antibiotics blasticidin S, cytomycin and acetylblasticidin S. From Bacillus cereus.
   4135..4723    +  misc_feature   WPRE: woodchuck hepatitis virus posttranscriptional regulatory element
   4774..4793    +  misc_feature   cPPT/CTS (fragment): central polypurine tract and central termination sequence of HIV-1
   4795..5028    +  LTR            3' LTR (ΔU3): self-inactivating 3' long terminal repeat (LTR) from HIV-1
   5106..5227    +  polyA_signal   SV40 poly(A) signal: SV40 polyadenylation signal
   5267..5402    +  rep_origin     SV40 ori: SV40 origin of replication
   5423..5441    -  promoter       T7 promoter: promoter for bacteriophage T7 RNA polymerase
   5449..5604    +  CDS            lacZα (fragment): LacZα fragment of β-galactosidase; lacZ fragment
   5609..6037    +  rep_origin     f1 ori (sequence partly withheld): f1 bacteriophage origin of replication; arrow indicates direction of (+) strand synthesis
   6090..6194    +  promoter       AmpR promoter: bla
   6195..7055    +  CDS            AmpR: β-lactamase; bla; confers resistance to ampicillin, carbenicillin, and related antibiotics
   7226..7814    +  rep_origin     ori: high-copy-number ColE1/pMB1/pBR322/pUC origin of replication
   7997..8089    +  CDS            lacI (fragment): lac repressor; lacI; The lac repressor binds to the lac operator to inhibit transcription in E. coli. This inhibition can be relieved by adding lactose or isopropyl-β-D-thiogalactopyranoside (IPTG).
   8102..8123    +  protein_bind   CAP binding site: CAP binding activates transcription in the presence of cAMP. E. coli catabolite activator protein
   8138..8168    +  promoter       lac promoter: promoter for the E. coli lac operon
   8176..8192    +  protein_bind   lac operator: The lac repressor binds to the lac operator to inhibit transcription in E. coli. This inhibition can be relieved by adding lactose or isopropyl-β-D-thiogalactopyranoside (IPTG). lac repressor encoded by lacI
   8237..8255    +  promoter       T3 promoter: promoter for bacteriophage T3 RNA polymerase
