[The description below was written by a language model from this plasmid's Addgene catalogue record and pLannotate feature annotations shown in this document.]
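Description:
FLAG-MKI-MUT-P2A-GFP is a third-generation-style, self-inactivating HIV-1 lentiviral expression plasmid built on the LentiVi backbone, about 8.3 kb in the sequenced record. It is maintained in E. coli through a high-copy ColE1/pUC-type origin with ampicillin resistance (bla), and it also carries an f1 origin and remnants of a lac/T7/T3 cloning region. The viral portion consists of an RSV promoter driving a truncated 5' LTR, the Ψ packaging signal with a gag fragment, the RRE for Rev-dependent export of genomic RNA, a cPPT/CTS, a WPRE to enhance transcript expression, and a ΔU3 3' LTR followed by an SV40 poly(A) signal and SV40 origin. This layout relies on packaging functions supplied in trans and leaves the integrated provirus without LTR promoter activity.

The payload is driven by the EFS (EF-1α core) promoter. It encodes an N-terminally FLAG-tagged MKI, a MARK-competitive inhibitor peptide that the depositor describes as a partial sequence derived from Helicobacter pylori CagA, consistent with the annotated cagA fragment, although the catalogue lists the species as human. This version carries L109G and L143G substitutions, described as an interaction mutant intended as a control. A P2A self-cleaving peptide links it to EGFP, so transduced cells can be tracked by fluorescence. A blasticidin deaminase gene (bsr) lies directly downstream of EGFP with no separate promoter annotated, suggesting co-expression from the same transcript, though the linking element is not identified in the feature table. The construct serves for lentiviral or transient overexpression in mammalian cells, apparently as the inactive comparator in studies of MARK kinase dependency.
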