Addgene plasmid #229406: FLAG-MKI-MUT-P2A-GFP
Purpose: Lentiviral or overpexression of cDNA
Depositing lab: Christopher Vakoc. Depositing organization: Cold Spring Harbor Laboratory. Publication: MARK2/MARK3 kinases are catalytic co-dependencies of YAP/TAZ in human cancer. Klingbeil O, Skopelitis D, Tonelli C, Yoshimoto T, Alpsoy A, Panepinto MC, Minicozzi F, Merrill JR, Cafiero AM, Aggarwal D, Russo S, Ha T, Demerdash OE, Wee TL, Spector DL, Lyons SK, Tuveson DA, Cifani P, Vakoc CR. Cancer Discov. 2024 Jul 26. doi: 10.1158/2159-8290.CD-23-1529. PubMed 39058094.
Backbone
  Vector backbone: LentiVi
  Vector type: Mammalian Expression, Lentiviral
  Selectable markers: Blasticidin
Growth in bacteria
  Bacterial resistance: Ampicillin, 100 μg/mL
  Growth temperature: 37°C
  Growth strain: NEB Stable
  Copy number: High Copy
Gene/Insert
  Gene/Insert name: MKI-MUT-P2A-GFP
  Species: H. sapiens (human)
  Insert size (bp): 1974
  Mutation: interaction mutant L109G; L143G (Control mutant)
  Promoter: EFS
  Tag / fusion protein: FLAG (N terminal on insert)
  Cloning method: Gibson Cloning
Terms and licenses: Academic/Nonprofit Terms; Industry Terms: Not Available to Industry
Depositor comments: partial sequence derived from CagA MARK-competitive inhibitor
How to cite: FLAG-MKI-MUT-P2A-GFP was a gift from Christopher Vakoc (Addgene plasmid # 229406 ; http://n2t.net/addgene:229406 ; RRID:Addgene_229406)
